Addgene plasmid #19738: pCR-HA-IKKalphad17
Depositing lab: Hiroyasu Nakano. Depositing organization: Juntendo University. Publication: Differential regulation of IkappaB kinase alpha and beta by two upstream kinases, NF-kappaB-inducing kinase and mitogen-activated protein kinase/ERK kinase kinase-1. Nakano H, Shindo M, Sakon S, Nishinaka S, Mihara M, Yagita H, Okumura K. Proc Natl Acad Sci U S A. 1998 Mar 31. 95(7):3537-42. 10.1073/pnas.95.7.3537 PubMed 9520401.
Backbone
  Vector backbone: pCR3.1
  Backbone manufacturer: Invitrogen
  Backbone size w/o insert (bp): 5044
  Vector type: Mammalian Expression
  Selectable markers: Neomycin (select with G418)
Growth in bacteria
  Bacterial resistance: Ampicillin, 100 μg/mL
  Growth temperature: 37°C
  Growth strain: DH5alpha
  Copy number: High Copy
Gene/Insert
  Gene/Insert name: IkB kinase alpha (alt names: IKKalpha; CHUK)
  Species: M. musculus (mouse)
  Insert size (bp): 2200
  Mutation: Splice variant lacking 17 amino acids at the C-terminus
  GenBank ID: NM_007700
  Entrez Gene: Chuk (a.k.a. AI256658, Chuk1, Fbx24, Fbxo24, IKBKA, IKK alpha, IKK1, Ikka, NFKBIKA)
  Tag / fusion protein: HA (N terminal on backbone)
  Cloning method: Restriction Enzyme; 5′ cloning site EcoR1 (not destroyed); 3′ cloning site Xho1 (not destroyed)
  Sequencing primers: 5′ T7; 3′ pCR3.1 reverse
Terms and licenses: Academic/Nonprofit Terms; Industry Terms: Not Available to Industry
Depositor comments: Splice variant should function the same as pCR-HA-IKKalpha
How to cite: pCR-HA-IKKalphad17 was a gift from Hiroyasu Nakano (Addgene plasmid # 19738 ; http://n2t.net/addgene:19738 ; RRID:Addgene_19738)
