[The description below was written by a language model from this plasmid's Addgene catalogue record.]
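Description:
pCR-HA-IKKalphad17 is a mammalian expression plasmid built on the commercial pCR3.1 backbone (about 5.0 kb without insert). It is propagated in E. coli as a high-copy plasmid under ampicillin selection. It also carries a neomycin resistance marker, so stably transfected mammalian cells can be selected with G418. The record does not name the promoter driving the insert. A T7 primer site lies upstream of the insert and is listed for sequencing. No feature table is provided, so the details of the regulatory elements cannot be confirmed here.

The payload is an approximately 2.2 kb cDNA encoding mouse IκB kinase alpha (IKKalpha, also known as CHUK or IKK1), cloned between EcoRI and XhoI sites that both remain intact. An HA epitope tag supplied by the backbone is fused to the N-terminus, which allows detection or immunoprecipitation of the expressed kinase with anti-HA antibodies. The "d17" in the name refers to a splice variant lacking 17 amino acids at the C-terminus. The depositor comments that this variant should function the same as the full-length counterpart construct, pCR-HA-IKKalpha.

IKKalpha is a catalytic subunit of the IκB kinase complex, which phosphorylates IκB proteins and so activates NF-κB. The associated publication examines how IKKalpha and IKKbeta are differentially regulated by the upstream kinases NIK and MEKK1. This suggests the plasmid is meant for transient or stable expression of tagged IKKalpha in mammalian cells to study NF-κB signalling, for example in kinase activity and interaction assays.
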