>Addgene plasmid #19738 | pCR-HA-IKKalphad17 | addgene partial sequence | sequence record 25399 | 19738 with T7
TCGGANCNNCTAGTAACGGCCGCCAGTGTGCTGGAATTGATGGCTTACCCATACGATGTTCCAGATTACG
CTGAATTGATGGCTTACCCATACGATGTTCCAGATTACGCTGAATTCATGGAGCGGCCCCCGGGGCTGCG
GCCGGGCGCGGGCGGCCCCTGGGAGATGCGGGAACGGCTTGGCACCGGCGGTTTCGGGAACGTCAGTCTG
TACCAGCACCGGGAACTTGATCTCAAAATAGCAATTAAGTCTTGTCGTTTAGAGCTAAGTTCCAAAAACA
GAGAGCGATGGTGCCATGAAATCCAGATCATGAAAAAGTTGGACCATGCGAATGTTGTAAAGGCCTGTGA
TGTCCCTGAGGAATTGAACTTTTTAATTAACGATGTGCCTCTTCTGGCAATGGAGTACTGTTCTGGAGGG
GACCTCCGGAAGCTACTCAACAAACCAGAAAATTGTTGTGGACTTAAAGAAAGCCAGATACTTTCTTTAC
TGAGTGACATAGGATCTGGGATCCGATATCTGCATGAAAACAAAATTATACATCGAGATCTAAAACCTGA
AAATATAGTTCTTCAAGATGTTGGTGGGAAGACAATACATAAAATAATTGATTTGGGTTATGCCAAAGAT
GTTGATCAAGGAAGTCTCTGTACATCTTTTGTGGGAACATTGCAGTATTTGGCCCCAGAGCTCTTTGAAA
ATAAGCCGTACACAGCCACTGTGGATTATTGGAGCTTTGGGACCATGGNGTTTGAATGNANNGCTGGATA
TAGGCCTTNNTTTGNNTCATCTGCANNNATTTACCTGGCATGAGAAGATA
