>Addgene plasmid #19738 | pCR-HA-IKKalphad17 | addgene partial sequence | sequence record 25400 | BGH-rev 5'-TAGAAGGCACAGTCGAGG-3'
ANGNGAACTATAGAATAGGGCCCTCTAGATGCATGCTCGAGTTCTGCTAACCAACTCCAATCAAGACTCA
TCAAACTACTGCTCTGGTCCTCATTTGCTTCACGAATAATAGTACTTAAATGGCCAAGACAGTTCAGATT
TTCCTCTATCATTTGTGCTAACGTCTCTCACACATGTCAGAGGATGTTCACGGTCTGCTAATGTAGGGGG
CAGCCATGCTGATACTGGAGGGGTTACTGTGCCTTCTAGACTGGATCCTACAAGAGAGCGGGCAGAACTC
TGTGTACAGGCAATTTTAAGGAGGTGCCAAATTTCTTTCTGCCTCTTTCCCTGCATAAACATGACAGTAT
TGTCAGCTTCTTTGATGTTACTGAGGGCCACTTCCACCTTGGGGAGTAGATCAATAATCTTCTGCTTGCA
GCCCAACAACTTGCTCAGGTGACCAAACAGCTCCTTGATAACACGGTCCTGACTCTGCACGGTGTGCACG
ATGATCTTCACCATCTCTGTGCTGTCGCTGTACAAGTGATCAGGAGGTCTGTGCTTTAGCTGCTTATAGA
GATCAATGGCACGCTGCTCCAGAGACTCCATCAAGTCTCCCTGGCGTCGTCCGTAGGGGCTCTTCTGCAG
CTCCATGATTTCAGTGTGCAAAGACATAATTTGATCCTCAAGATAACCAATGACACCAACCTCAGAATAG
TGAATGGCCTTTTCTTCCATTTCTTCCATGCTTANATTTTNGAGANTCANANANGCNNNGGNNNNNNTTC
GCNGGGGGGGGGTTTNTTTANAAAANCTTTTTTTTGGGGGGGGGGGGAAAAAAANTTTTTTTN
